>Addgene plasmid #24883 | human pirh2-(187-261) | addgene partial sequence | sequence record 30822 | 24883 with pGEX-5
CATCTCAATCGGACTGGTTCCGCGTGGATCTCATATGATGCACTCTGCTTTAGATATGACCAGGTATTGG
AGACAGCTGGATGATGAAGTAGCACAGACTCCTATGCCATCAGAATATCAGAACATGACTGTGGATATTC
TCTGCAATGACTGTAATGGACGATCCACTGTTCAGTTTCATATATTAGGCATGAAATGTAAGATTTGTGA
ATCCTATAATACTGCTCAAGCTGGAGGACGTAGAATTTCACTGGATCAGCAATGAGGATCCCCGGGAATT
CATCGTGACTGACTGACGATCTGCCTCGCGCGTTTCGGTGATGACGGTGAAAACCTCTGACACATGCAGC
TCCCGGAGACGGTCACAGCTTGTCTGTAAGCGGATGCCGGGAGCAGACAAGCCCGTCAGGGCGCGTCAGC
GGGTGTTGGCGGGTGTCGGGGCGCAGCCATGACCCAGTCACGTAGCGATAGCGGAGTGTATAATTCCTGA
AGACGAAAGGGCCTCGTGATACGCCTATTTTTATAGGTTAATGTCATGATAATAATGGTTTCTTAGACGT
CAGGTGGCACTTTTCGGGGAAATGTGCGCGGAACCCCTATTTGTTTATTTTTCTAAATACATTCAAATAT
GTATCCGCTCATGAGACAATAACCCTGATAAATGCTTCAATAATATTGAAAAAGGAAGAGTATGAGTATT
CAACATTTCCGTGTCGCCCTTATTCCCTTTTTTGCGGCATTTTGCCTTCCTGTTTTTGCTCACCCAGAAA
CGCTGGTGAAAGTAAAAGATGCTGAAGATCAGTTGGGTGCACGAGTGGGTTACATCGAACTGGATCTCAA
CAGCGGTAAGATCCTTGAGAGTTTTCGCCCCGAAGAACGTTTTCCAATGATGAGCACTTTTTAAAGTTCT
GCTATGTGGCGCGGTATTATCCCGTGT
