[The description below was written by a language model from this plasmid's Addgene catalogue record.]
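Description:
human pirh2-(187-261) is a bacterial expression plasmid built on pGEX-2TKm, a modified member of the pGEX family of GST-fusion vectors. According to the depositor's notes, this backbone variant differs from the parent vector in that the protein kinase recognition site has been removed and an NdeI site has been introduced just upstream of the BamHI cloning site. The plasmid is maintained at high copy in E. coli under ampicillin selection. The record includes no feature table and does not name the promoter or the origin of replication. The depositor does note that expression is induced with IPTG, which fits the lac-repressor-controlled promoter typical of pGEX vectors.

The insert is a 222 bp fragment of human Pirh2 (gene RCHY1, also known as ZNF363 or RNF199), encoding residues 187–261, which is the C-terminal portion of this p53-targeting ubiquitin ligase. It was cloned between NdeI and BamHI, both sites being retained, so that glutathione S-transferase is fused to its N terminus. GST allows affinity capture of the recombinant protein on glutathione resin and can also serve as a handle for pull-down binding assays. The depositor notes that Pirh2 proteins require zinc to fold properly, consistent with the zinc-binding character of the protein, and that expression is carried out in a BL21(DE3)-type strain. The associated work concerns the molecular basis of Pirh2-mediated p53 ubiquitylation, so the construct is suited to producing this isolated Pirh2 fragment for structural, biochemical and interaction studies.
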