Addgene plasmid #24883: human pirh2-(187-261)
Depositing lab: Cheryl Arrowsmith. Depositing organization: University Health Network. Publication: Molecular basis of Pirh2-mediated p53 ubiquitylation. Sheng Y, Laister RC, Lemak A, Wu B, Tai E, Duan S, Lukin J, Sunnerhagen M, Srisailam S, Karra M, Benchimol S, Arrowsmith CH. Nat Struct Mol Biol. 2008 Dec . 15(12):1334-42. 10.1038/nsmb.1521 PubMed 19043414.
Backbone
  Vector backbone: pGEX-2TKm
  Vector type: Bacterial Expression
Growth in bacteria
  Bacterial resistance: Ampicillin, 100 μg/mL
  Growth temperature: 37°C
  Growth strain: DH5alpha
  Copy number: High Copy
Gene/Insert
  Gene/Insert name: Pirh2
  Species: H. sapiens (human)
  Insert size (bp): 222
  Mutation: Contains aa 187-261.
  Entrez Gene: RCHY1 (a.k.a. ARNIP, CHIMP, PIRH2, PRO1996, RNF199, ZCHY, ZNF363)
  Tag / fusion protein: GST (N terminal on insert)
  Cloning method: Restriction Enzyme; 5′ cloning site NdeI (not destroyed); 3′ cloning site BamHI (not destroyed)
  Sequencing primers: 5′ pGEX5'; 3′ pGEX3'
Terms and licenses: Academic/Nonprofit Terms; Industry Terms: Not Available to Industry
Depositor comments: E. coli strain for expression: BL21DE3 Expression conditions: Pirh2 proteins need Zn2+ to fold properly, so 50 uM of ZnCl2 is added to the growth media and purification buffers. Induction conditions: 0.5mM-1.0mM IPTG at RT for 3.5-4 hours. For pGEX-2TKm vector, the kinase site RRASV is removed and NdeI site is inserted at 5' of BamHI.
How to cite: human pirh2-(187-261) was a gift from Cheryl Arrowsmith (Addgene plasmid # 24883 ; http://n2t.net/addgene:24883 ; RRID:Addgene_24883)
